>Addgene plasmid #171417 | MBP-TSF-TEVcs-ULK1K46I | addgene full sequence | sequence record 337635 | Addgene NGS Result
GGTCGACATTGATTATTGACTAGTTATTAATAGTAATCAATTACGGGGTCATTAGTTCATAGCCCATATA
TGGAGTTCCGCGTTACATAACTTACGGTAAATGGCCCGCCTGGCTGACCGCCCAACGACCCCCGCCCATT
GACGTCAATAATGACGTATGTTCCCATAGTAACGCCAATAGGGACTTTCCATTGACGTCAATGGGTGGAG
TATTTACGGTAAACTGCCCACTTGGCAGTACATCAAGTGTATCATATGCCAAGTACGCCCCCTATTGACG
TCAATGACGGTAAATGGCCCGCCTGGCATTATGCCCAGTACATGACCTTATGGGACTTTCCTACTTGGCA
GTACATCTACGTATTAGTCATCGCTATTACCATGGTCGAGGTGAGCCCCACGTTCTGCTTCACTCTCCCC
ATCTCCCCCCCCTCCCCACCCCCAATTTTGTATTTATTTATTTTTTAATTATTTTGTGCAGCGATGGGGG
CGGGGGGGGGGGGGGGGCGCGCGCCRGGSGGGGSGGGGSGGGGSGRGGGGSGGGGSGGGGSGAGGCGGAG
AGGTGCGGCGGCAGCCAATCAGAGCGGCGCGCTCCGAAAGTTTCCTTTTATGGCGAGGCGGCGGCGGCGG
CGGCCCTATAAAAAGCGAAGCGCGCGGCGGGCGGGAGTCGCTGCGCGCTGCCTTCGCCCCGTGCCCCGCT
CCGCCGCCGCCTCGCGCCGCCCGCCCCGGCTCTGACTGACCGCGTTACTCCCACAGGTGAGCGGGCGGGA
CGGCCCTTCTCCTCCGGGCTGTAATTAGCGCTTGGTTTAATGACGGCTTGTTTCTTTTCTGTGGCTGCGT
GAAAGCCTTGAGGGGCTCCGGGAGGGCCCTTTGTGCGGGGGGAGCGGCTCGGGGGGTGCGTGCGTGTGTG
TGTGCGTGGGGAGCGCCGCGTGCGGCTCCGCGCTGCCCGGCGGCTGTGAGCGCTGCGGGCGCGGCGCGGG
GCTTTGTGCGCTCCGCAGTGTGCGCGAGGGGAGCGCGGCCGGGGGCGGTGCCCCGCGGTGCGGGGGGGGC
TGCGAGGGGAACAAAGGCTGCGTGCGGGGTGTGTGCGTGGGGGGGTGAGCAGGGGGTGTGGGCGCGTCGG
TCGGGCTGCAACCCCCCCTGCACCCCCCTCCCCGAGTTGCTGAGCACGGCCCGGCTTCGGGTGCGGGGCT
CCGTACGGGGCGTGGCGCGGGGCTCGCCGTGCCGGGCGGGGGGTGGCGGCAGGTGGGGGTGCCGGGCGGG
GCGGGGCCGCCTCGGGCCGGGGAGGGCTCGGGGGAGGGGCGCGGCGGCCCCCGGAGCGCCGGCGGCTGTC
GAGGCGCGGCGAGCCGCAGCCATTGCCTTTTATGGTAATCGTGCGAGAGGGCGCAGGGACTTCCTTTGTC
CCAAATCTGTGCGGAGCCGAAATCTGGGAGGCGCCGCCGCACCCCCTCTAGCGGGCGCGGGGCGAAGCGG
TGCGGCGCCGGCAGGAAGGAAATGGGCGGGGAGGGCCTTCGTGCGTCGCCGCGCCGCCGTCCCCTTCTCC
CTCTCCAGCCTCGGGGCTGTCCGCGGGGGGACGGCTGCCTTCGGGGGGGACGGGGCAGGGCGGGGTTCGG
CTTCTGGCGTGTGACCGGCGGCTCTAGAGCCTCTGCTAACCATGTTCATGCCTTCTTCTTTTTCCTACAG
CTCCTGGGCAACGTGCTGGTTATTGTGCTGTCTCATCATTTTGGCAAAGAATTCCTCGATCGACGGTATC
GATGCCACCATGGCTAGCATGAAAATCGAAGAAGGTAAACTGGTAATCTGGATTAACGGCGATAAAGGCT
ATAACGGTCTCGCTGAAGTCGGTAAGAAATTCGAGAAAGATACCGGAATTAAAGTCACCGTTGAGCATCC
GGATAAACTGGAAGAGAAATTCCCACAGGTTGCGGCAACTGGCGATGGCCCTGACATTATCTTCTGGGCA
CACGACCGCTTTGGTGGCTACGCTCAATCTGGCCTGTTGGCTGAAATCACCCCGGACAAAGCGTTCCAGG
ACAAGCTGTATCCGTTTACCTGGGATGCCGTACGTTACAACGGCAAGCTGATTGCTTACCCGATCGCTGT
TGAAGCGTTATCGCTGATTTATAACAAAGATCTGCTGCCGAACCCGCCAAAAACCTGGGAAGAGATCCCG
GCGCTGGATAAAGAACTGAAAGCGAAAGGTAAGAGCGCGCTGATGTTCAACCTGCAAGAACCGTACTTCA
CCTGGCCGCTGATTGCTGCTGACGGGGGTTATGCGTTCAAGTATGAAAACGGCAAGTACGACATTAAAGA
CGTGGGCGTGGATAACGCTGGCGCGAAAGCGGGTCTGACCTTCCTGGTTGACCTGATTAAAAACAAACAC
ATGAATGCAGACACCGATTACTCCATCGCAGAAGCTGCCTTTAATAAAGGCGAAACAGCGATGACCATCA
ACGGCCCGTGGGCATGGTCCAACATCGACACCAGCAAAGTGAATTATGGTGTAACGGTACTGCCGACCTT
CAAGGGTCAACCATCCAAACCGTTCGTTGGCGTGCTGAGCGCAGGTATTAACGCCGCCAGTCCGAACAAA
GAGCTGGCAAAAGAGTTCCTCGAAAACTATCTGCTGACTGATGAAGGTCTGGAAGCGGTTAATAAAGACA
AACCGCTGGGTGCCGTAGCGCTGAAGTCTTACGAGGAAGAGTTGGCGAAAGATCCACGTATTGCCGCCAC
TATGGAAAACGCCCAGAAAGGTGAAATCATGCCGAACATCCCGCAGATGTCCGCTTTCTGGTATGCCGTG
CGTACTGCGGTGATCAACGCCGCCAGCGGTCGTCAGACTGTCGATGAAGCCCTGAAAGACGCGCAGACTA
ATTCGAGCTCGGCTAGCTGGAGCCACCCGCAGTTCGAGAAAGGTGGAGGTGCCCGAGGTGGATCGGGAGG
TGGATCGTGGAGCCACCCGCAGTTCGAAAAAGGATTCGATTACAAGGATGACGATGACAAGGGTACCGAA
AACCTGTACTTCCAATCCACCGGTGGTCCCGGGATGGAACCTGGCAGAGGAGGAACAGAAACCGTCGGAA
AATTCGAGTTTAGCAGAAAGGACCTGATTGGACATGGAGCATTCGCAGTCGTGTTCAAGGGTCGTCACCG
GGAAAAACATGACCTGGAGGTGGCCGTCATCTGCATCAACAAGAAAAATCTGGCTAAATCCCAGACCCTG
CTCGGCAAGGAAATCAAAATTCTGAAGGAGCTCAAACACGAAAACATTGTGGCCCTGTACGACTTCCAGG
AAATGGCTAACTCTGTGTACCTGGTCATGGAGTATTGCAATGGCGGAGACCTGGCTGATTATCTCCATGC
AATGAGAACCCTGAGCGAGGACACTATCCGTCTGTTCCTCCAGCAGATTGCTGGTGCAATGCGTCTGCTC
CACTCCAAGGGCATCATTCATCGGGATCTGAAACCCCAGAACATCCTGCTCTCCAATCCTGCTGGCCGCA
GGGCAAACCCAAATTCTATCAGGGTGAAGATTGCCGACTTCGGATTTGCTAGATACCTGCAGTCTAACAT
GATGGCCGCTACACTGTGCGGTTCACCTATGTACATGGCTCCAGAGGTCATTATGTCACAGCACTATGAC
GGAAAGGCCGATCTGTGGAGTATCGGTACTATTGTGTACCAGTGTCTGACAGGCAAAGCCCCTTTCCAGG
CTAGCTCCCCACAGGACCTGCGCCTCTTTTATGAAAAGAACAAAACCCTGGTGCCAACTATCCCCCGTGA
GACCTCTGCACCTCTGCGTCAGCTGCTCCTGGCACTCCTGCAGAGAAATCACAAGGACCGTATGGACTTC
GATGAGTTCTTTCACCATCCCTTTCTGGATGCTTCACCTAGTGTGAGGAAATCCCCCCCTGTGCCTGTCC
CAAGCTACCCATCTTCAGGTTCCGGCAGTAGCTCCTCTTCAAGTAGCACCTCTCACCTGGCATCCCCACC
ATCTCTCGGAGAGATGCAGCAGCTGCAGAAGACCCTCGCCTCACCCGCTGACACTGCAGGATTCCTGCAT
TCCTCTAGAGATTCAGGTGGCAGTAAAGACTCAAGTTGCGATACTGACGATTTCGTGATGGTCCCCGCTC
AGTTTCCTGGAGACCTGGTCGCCGAAGCTCCTAGCGCCAAGCCTCCACCCGATTCCCTGATGTGTTCTGG
TAGCTCCCTGGTGGCATCTGCAGGTCTCGAGTCACACGGTCGTACCCCAAGCCCTTCCCCTCCATGCTCT
TCAAGTCCATCTCCCTCAGGACGGGCAGGTCCATTCAGCTCCTCTCGCTGTGGCGCCTCTGTGCCTATCC
CAGTCCCCACACAGGTGCAGAACTACCAGCGGATTGAACGCAATCTGCAGAGCCCAACACAGTTCCAGAC
CCCCCGTTCAAGTGCTATCAGACGTAGTGGCAGCACCTCCCCACTGGGATTTGCTCGTGCATCTCCATCA
CCACCTGCACACGCTGAGCATGGAGGTGTCCTGGCCAGGAAGATGAGTCTCGGCGGAGGTAGACCCTATA
CACCTAGCCCACAAGTGGGTACCATTCCTGAAAGGCCAGGCTGGTCAGGAACCCCCAGTCCTCAGGGTGC
TGAGATGAGGGGCGGAAGATCCCCACGTCCAGGTAGCTCCGCACCAGAGCACAGCCCACGTACTTCCGGA
CTGGGTTGCAGGCTCCACAGTGCTCCTAACCTGAGCGACCTCCATGTGGTCCGTCCCAAGCTGCCTAAAC
CACCCACCGATCCCCTGGGAGCAGTGTTCTCCCCTCCACAGGCATCTCCACCTCAGCCTTCACATGGACT
GCAGAGTTGTCGGAACCTCCGCGGTAGCCCAAAGCTGCCCGACTTCCTCCAGAGAAATCCCCTGCCACCC
ATCCTCGGATCCCCCACAAAGGCCGTCCCTTCTTTCGATTTTCCTAAAACCCCATCTTCACAGAACCTCC
TGGCCCTCCTGGCTCGTCAGGGTGTGGTCATGACACCTCCACGCAATAGGACCCTGCCAGACCTCTCCGA
AGTGGGTCCTTTCCACGGACAGCCACTGGGTCCTGGACTCCGTCCAGGCGAGGATCCAAAGGGTCCCTTC
GGCCGGAGTTTTAGCACTTCCCGCCTGACAGACCTCCTGCTCAAAGCAGCCTTCGGTACACAGGCCCCTG
ATCCAGGCAGCACCGAGTCTCTGCAGGAGAAGCCAATGGAGATCGCACCCTCTGCCGGCTTTGGTGGTTC
ACTGCACCCAGGAGCAAGGGCAGGAGGTACCAGTAGCCCCTCACCTGTGGTCTTCACTGTGGGAAGTCCC
CCTTCTGGTTCAACTCCACCCCAGGGCCCTAGAACACGTATGTTTAGTGCTGGACCAACTGGTAGCGCAT
CCTCTTCAGCCAGACACCTGGTCCCAGGACCCTGCAGCGAAGCTCCTGCACCAGAGCTGCCAGCACCTGG
TCATGGTTGTTCCTTCGCAGACCCTATCACTGCCAACCTGGAAGGCGCTGTGACATTTGAGGCACCTGAT
CTGCCAGAGGAAACCCTCATGGAGCAGGAACACACTGAGATCCTGAGGGGTCTCAGATTCACCCTGCTCT
TTGTGCAGCATGTCCTGGAAATTGCTGCACTCAAGGGTAGTGCTAGCGAGGCAGCTGGTGGACCAGAATA
CCAGCTGCAGGAGAGCGTGGTCGCCGACCAGATCTCTCTGCTCTCAAGGGAATGGGGCTTCGCTGAGCAG
CTGGTCCTCTATCTGAAGGTGGCCGAACTGCTCAGTAGCGGCCTGCAGTCCGCCATCGATCAGATTAGAG
CTGGAAAGCTCTGCCTGTCCTCTACTGTGAAACAGGTGGTCCGGCGCCTGAACGAGCTCTACAAGGCCAG
TGTGGTCAGCTGTCAGGGACTCTCTCTGCGTCTCCAGCGGTTCTTTCTGGACAAACAGCGCCTGCTCGAT
AGGATCCACTCAATTACAGCTGAACGCCTGATCTTCAGCCATGCAGTGCAGATGGTCCAGTCCGCAGCCC
TGGACGAAATGTTTCAGCACAGGGAGGGATGCGTCCCCAGATACCATAAGGCTCTGCTCCTGCTCGAGGG
TCTGCAGCACATGCTCAGCGACCAGGCCGATATCGAAAATGTGACTAAGTGCAAACTGTGTATTGAGAGG
AGACTCTCCGCTCTGCTCACAGGCATCTGTGCATAACCCGGGTGATATCTTAATTAATTAACTCGAGGAA
TTCACTCCTCAGGTGCAGGCTGCCTATCAGAAGGTGGTGGCTGGTGTGGCCAATGCCCTGGCTCACAAAT
ACCACTGAGATCTTTTTCCCTCTGCCAAAAATTATGGGGACATCATGAAGCCCCTTGAGCATCTGACTTC
TGGCTAATAAAGGAAATTTATTTTCATTGCAATAGTGTGTTGGAATTTTTTGTGTCTCTCACTCGGAAGG
ACATATGGGAGGGCAAATCATTTAAAACATCAGAATGAGTATTTGGTTTAGAGTTTGGCAACATATGCCC
ATATGCTGGCTGCCATGAACAAAGGTTGGCTATAAAGAGGTCATCAGTATATGAAACAGCCCCCTGCTGT
CCATTCCTTATTCCATAGAAAAGCCTTGACTTGAGGTTAGATTTTTTTTATATTTTGTTTTGTGTTATTT
TTTTCTTTAACATCCCTAAAATTTTCCTTACATGTTTTACTAGCCAGATTTTTCCTCCTCTCCTGACTAC
TCCCAGTCATAGCTGTCCCTCTTCTCTTATGGAGATCCCTCGACCTGCAGCCCAAGCTTGGCGTAATCAT
GGTCATAGCTGTTTCCTGTGTGAAATTGTTATCCGCTCACAATTCCACACAACATACGAGCCGGAAGCAT
AAAGTGTAAAGCCTGGGGTGCCTAATGAGTGAGCTAACTCACATTAATTGCGTTGCGCTCACTGCCCGCT
TTCCAGTCGGGAAACCTGTCGTGCCAGCGGATCCGCATCTCAATTAGTCAGCAACCATAGTCCCGCCCCT
AACTCCGCCCATCCCGCCCCTAACTCCGCCCAGTTCCGCCCATTCTCCGCCCCATGGCTGACTAATTTTT
TTTATTTATGCAGAGGCCGAGGCCGCCTCGGCCTCTGAGCTATTCCAGAAGTAGTGAGGAGGCTTTTTTG
GAGGCCTAGGCTTTTGCAAAAAGCTAACTTGTTTATTGCAGCTTATAATGGTTACAAATAAAGCAATAGC
ATCACAAATTTCACAAATAAAGCATTTTTTTCACTGCATTCTAGTTGTGGTTTGTCCAAACTCATCAATG
TATCTTATCATGTCTGGATCCGCTGCATTAATGAATCGGCCAACGCGCGGGGAGAGGCGGTTTGCGTATT
GGGCGCTCTTCCGCTTCCTCGCTCACTGACTCGCTGCGCTCGGTCGTTCGGCTGCGGCGAGCGGTATCAG
CTCACTCAAAGGCGGTAATACGGTTATCCACAGAATCAGGGGATAACGCAGGAAAGAACATGTGAGCAAA
AGGCCAGCAAAAGGCCAGGAACCGTAAAAAGGCCGCGTTGCTGGCGTTTTTCCATAGGCTCCGCCCCCCT
GACGAGCATCACAAAAATCGACGCTCAAGTCAGAGGTGGCGAAACCCGACAGGACTATAAAGATACCAGG
CGTTTCCCCCTGGAAGCTCCCTCGTGCGCTCTCCTGTTCCGACCCTGCCGCTTACCGGATACCTGTCCGC
CTTTCTCCCTTCGGGAAGCGTGGCGCTTTCTCATAGCTCACGCTGTAGGTATCTCAGTTCGGTGTAGGTC
GTTCGCTCCAAGCTGGGCTGTGTGCACGAACCCCCCGTTCAGCCCGACCGCTGCGCCTTATCCGGTAACT
ATCGTCTTGAGTCCAACCCGGTAAGACACGACTTATCGCCACTGGCAGCAGCCACTGGTAACAGGATTAG
CAGAGCGAGGTATGTAGGCGGTGCTACAGAGTTCTTGAAGTGGTGGCCTAACTACGGCTACACTAGAAGA
ACAGTATTTGGTATCTGCGCTCTGCTGAAGCCAGTTACCTTCGGAAAAAGAGTTGGTAGCTCTTGATCCG
GCAAACAAACCACCGCTGGTAGCGGTGGTTTTTTTGTTTGCAAGCAGCAGATTACGCGCAGAAAAAAAGG
ATCTCAAGAAGATCCTTTGATCTTTTCTACGGGGTCTGACGCTCAGTGGAACGAAAACTCACGTTAAGGG
ATTTTGGTCATGAGATTATCAAAAAGGATCTTCACCTAGATCCTTTTAAATTAAAAATGAAGTTTTAAAT
CAATCTAAAGTATATATGAGTAAACTTGGTCTGACAGTTACCAATGCTTAATCAGTGAGGCACCTATCTC
AGCGATCTGTCTATTTCGTTCATCCATAGTTGCCTGACTCCCCGTCGTGTAGATAACTACGATACGGGAG
GGCTTACCATCTGGCCCCAGTGCTGCAATGATACCGCGAGACCCACGCTCACCGGCTCCAGATTTATCAG
CAATAAACCAGCCAGCCGGAAGGGCCGAGCGCAGAAGTGGTCCTGCAACTTTATCCGCCTCCATCCAGTC
TATTAATTGTTGCCGGGAAGCTAGAGTAAGTAGTTCGCCAGTTAATAGTTTGCGCAACGTTGTTGCCATT
GCTACAGGCATCGTGGTGTCACGCTCGTCGTTTGGTATGGCTTCATTCAGCTCCGGTTCCCAACGATCAA
GGCGAGTTACATGATCCCCCATGTTGTGCAAAAAAGCGGTTAGCTCCTTCGGTCCTCCGATCGTTGTCAG
AAGTAAGTTGGCCGCAGTGTTATCACTCATGGTTATGGCAGCACTGCATAATTCTCTTACTGTCATGCCA
TCCGTAAGATGCTTTTCTGTGACTGGTGAGTACTCAACCAAGTCATTCTGAGAATAGTGTATGCGGCGAC
CGAGTTGCTCTTGCCCGGCGTCAATACGGGATAATACCGCGCCACATAGCAGAACTTTAAAAGTGCTCAT
CATTGGAAAACGTTCTTCGGGGCGAAAACTCTCAAGGATCTTACCGCTGTTGAGATCCAGTTCGATGTAA
CCCACTCGTGCACCCAACTGATCTTCAGCATCTTTTACTTTCACCAGCGTTTCTGGGTGAGCAAAAACAG
GAAGGCAAAATGCCGCAAAAAAGGGAATAAGGGCGACACGGAAATGTTGAATACTCATACTCTTCCTTTT
TCAATATTATTGAAGCATTTATCAGGGTTATTGTCTCATGAGCGGATACATATTTGAATGTATTTAGAAA
AATAAACAAATAGGGGTTCCGCGCACATTTCCCCGAAAAGTGCCACCTG
Features (pLannotate 1.2.2; 22 found; start..end, strand, type, name):
      5..384     +  enhancer       CMV enhancer: human cytomegalovirus immediate early enhancer
    386..663     +  promoter       chicken β-actin promoter: No description available
    664..1680    +  intron         chimeric intron: chimera between introns from chicken β-actin and rabbit β-globin
   1769..2869    +  CDS            MBP: maltose binding protein from E. coli; malE (mutated); This version of the gene does not encode a signal sequence, so MBP will remain in the cytosol.
   2888..2907    +  CDS            Strep-Tag II (fragment): peptide that binds Strep-Tactin®, an engineered form of streptavidin
   2948..2970    +  CDS            Strep-Tag II (fragment): peptide that binds Strep-Tactin®, an engineered form of streptavidin
   2978..3001    +  CDS            FLAG: FLAG® epitope tag, followed by an enterokinase cleavage site
   3008..3024    +  CDS            TEV site (fragment): tobacco etch virus (TEV) protease recognition and cleavage site
   3044..6193    +  CDS            ULK1: ULK1_HUMAN - Also known as KIAA0722. Experimental evidence at protein level: Swiss-Prot protein existence level 1. Serine/threonine-protein kinase involved in autophagy in response to starvation (PubMed:18936157, PubMed:21460634, PubMed:21795849, PubMed:25040165). Acts upstream of phosphatidylinositol 3-kinase PIK3C3 to regulate the formation of autophagophores, the precursors of autophagosomes (PubMed:18936157, PubMed:21460634, PubMed:21795849, PubMed:25040165). Part of regulatory feedback loops in autophagy: acts both as a downstream effector and negative regulator of mammalian target of rap
   6228..6305    +  CDS            HBB (fragment): HBB_PONPY - Experimental evidence at transcript level: Swiss-Prot protein existence level 2. Involved in oxygen transport from the lung to the various peripheral tissues. From Pongo pygmaeus (Bornean orangutan).
   6376..6431    +  polyA_signal   β-globin poly(A) signal: rabbit β-globin polyadenylation signal (Gil and Proudfoot, 1987)
   6816..6832    -  protein_bind   lac operator: The lac repressor binds to the lac operator to inhibit transcription in E. coli. This inhibition can be relieved by adding lactose or isopropyl-β-D-thiogalactopyranoside (IPTG). lac repressor encoded by lacI
   6840..6870    -  promoter       lac promoter: promoter for the E. coli lac operon
   6885..6906    -  protein_bind   CAP binding site: CAP binding activates transcription in the presence of cAMP. E. coli catabolite activator protein
   6919..6958    -  CDS            lacI (fragment): lac repressor; lacI; The lac repressor binds to the lac operator to inhibit transcription in E. coli. This inhibition can be relieved by adding lactose or isopropyl-β-D-thiogalactopyranoside (IPTG).
   6965..6987    +  promoter       SV40 promoter (fragment): SV40 enhancer and early promoter
   7011..7146    +  rep_origin     SV40 ori: SV40 origin of replication
   7166..7300    +  polyA_signal   SV40 poly(A) signal: SV40 polyadenylation signal
   7302..7356    -  CDS            lacI (fragment): lac repressor; lacI; The lac repressor binds to the lac operator to inhibit transcription in E. coli. This inhibition can be relieved by adding lactose or isopropyl-β-D-thiogalactopyranoside (IPTG).
   7539..8127    -  rep_origin     ori: high-copy-number ColE1/pMB1/pBR322/pUC origin of replication
   8298..9158    -  CDS            AmpR: β-lactamase; bla; confers resistance to ampicillin, carbenicillin, and related antibiotics
   9159..9263    -  promoter       AmpR promoter: bla
