[The description below was written by a language model from this plasmid's Addgene catalogue record and pLannotate feature annotations shown in this document.]
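Description:
MBP-TSF-TEVcs-ULK1K46I is a 9.3 kb mammalian expression plasmid built on the pCAG backbone and designed for producing and purifying a kinase-dead form of human ULK1, the serine/threonine kinase that initiates autophagy. It is propagated in E. coli through a high-copy ColE1/pUC-type origin and selected with ampicillin via the β-lactamase gene and its native promoter. The backbone also carries an SV40 origin of replication, which can support episomal amplification in cells expressing SV40 large T antigen, along with an SV40 poly(A) signal and leftover lac promoter/operator and lacI fragments that are cloning-vector remnants rather than functional parts of the expression unit.

Expression is driven by the composite CAG promoter: the CMV immediate-early enhancer fused to the chicken β-actin promoter, followed by the chimeric chicken β-actin/rabbit β-globin intron. This combination gives strong constitutive transcription in mammalian cells. The open reading frame encodes a cytosolic E. coli maltose binding protein lacking its signal sequence, then two Strep-Tag II motifs and a FLAG epitope (the "TSF" module), a TEV protease cleavage site, and full-length ULK1. The transcript ends at a rabbit β-globin polyadenylation signal; the short HBB fragment annotated just upstream is probably part of that β-globin 3′ region. The name indicates a K46I substitution, recorded in the catalogue simply as "kinase dead". The insert species is listed as synthetic, which may reflect a synthesised coding sequence. The tags allow affinity capture on amylose, Strep-Tactin or anti-FLAG resins, and TEV cleavage removes them. The stated use is purification of the kinase-dead human ULK1 complex, in the context of reconstituting selective autophagy in vitro.
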