Addgene plasmid #171417: MBP-TSF-TEVcs-ULK1K46I
Purpose: For the purifcation of human ULK1 kinase dead complex
Depositing lab: James Hurley. Depositing organization: University of California, Berkeley. Publication: Reconstitution of cargo-induced LC3 lipidation in mammalian selective autophagy. Chang C, Shi X, Jensen LE, Yokom AL, Fracchiolla D, Martens S, Hurley JH. Sci Adv. 2021 Apr 23;7(17). pii: 7/17/eabg4922. doi: 10.1126/sciadv.abg4922. Print 2021 Apr. PubMed 33893090.
Backbone
  Vector backbone: pCAG
  Vector type: Mammalian Expression
Growth in bacteria
  Bacterial resistance: Ampicillin, 100 μg/mL
  Growth temperature: 37°C
  Growth strain: DH5alpha
  Copy number: High Copy
Gene/Insert
  Gene/Insert name: ULK1
  Species: Synthetic
  Mutation: kinase dead
  Entrez Gene: ULK1 (a.k.a. ATG1, ATG1A, UNC51, Unc51.1, hATG1)
  Cloning method: Restriction Enzyme; 5′ cloning site Unknown (unknown if destroyed); 3′ cloning site Unknown (unknown if destroyed)
Terms and licenses: Academic/Nonprofit Terms; Industry Terms: Not Available to Industry
How to cite: MBP-TSF-TEVcs-ULK1K46I was a gift from James Hurley (Addgene plasmid # 171417 ; http://n2t.net/addgene:171417 ; RRID:Addgene_171417)
